>Addgene plasmid #185450 | pLVX-EF1alpha-nCoV2019-N-YBBR-2xStrep-IRES-Puro | addgene full sequence | sequence record 364983 | Addgene NGS Result
TGGAAGGGCTAATTCACTCCCAAAGAAGACAAGATATCCTTGATCTGTGGATCTACCACACACAAGGCTA
CTTCCCTGATTAGCAGAACTACACACCAGGGCCAGGGGTCAGATATCCACTGACCTTTGGATGGTGCTAC
AAGCTAGTACCAGTTGAGCCAGATAAGGTAGAAGAGGCCAATAAAGGAGAGAACACCAGCTTGTTACACC
CTGTGAGCCTGCATGGGATGGATGACCCGGAGAGAGAAGTGTTAGAGTGGAGGTTTGACAGCCGCCTAGC
ATTTCATCACGTGGCCCGAGAGCTGCATCCGGAGTACTTCAAGAACTGCTGATATCGAGCTTGCTACAAG
GGACTTTCCGCTGGGGACTTTCCAGGGAGGCGTGGCCTGGGCGGGACTGGGGAGTGGCGAGCCCTCAGAT
CCTGCATATAAGCAGCTGCTTTTTGCCTGTACTGGGTCTCTCTGGTTAGACCAGATCTGAGCCTGGGAGC
TCTCTGGCTAACTAGGGAACCCACTGCTTAAGCCTCAATAAAGCTTGCCTTGAGTGCTTCAAGTAGTGTG
TGCCCGTCTGTTGTGTGACTCTGGTAACTAGAGATCCCTCAGACCCTTTTAGTCAGTGTGGAAAATCTCT
AGCAGTGGCGCCCGAACAGGGACTTGAAAGCGAAAGGGAAACCAGAGGAGCTCTCTCGACGCAGGACTCG
GCTTGCTGAAGCGCGCACGGCAAGAGGCGAGGGGCGGCGACTGGTGAGTACGCCAAAAATTTTGACTAGC
GGAGGCTAGAAGGAGAGAGATGGGTGCGAGAGCGTCAGTATTAAGCGGGGGAGAATTAGATCGCGATGGG
AAAAAATTCGGTTAAGGCCAGGGGGAAAGAAAAAATATAAATTAAAACATATAGTATGGGCAAGCAGGGA
GCTAGAACGATTCGCAGTTAATCCTGGCCTGTTAGAAACATCAGAAGGCTGTAGACAAATACTGGGACAG
CTACAACCATCCCTTCAGACAGGATCAGAAGAACTTAGATCATTATATAATACAGTAGCAACCCTCTATT
GTGTGCATCAAAGGATAGAGATAAAAGACACCAAGGAAGCTTTAGACAAGATAGAGGAAGAGCAAAACAA
AAGTAAGACCACCGCACAGCAAGCGGCCGGCCGCTGATCTTCAGACCTGGAGGAGGAGATATGAGGGACA
ATTGGAGAAGTGAATTATATAAATATAAAGTAGTAAAAATTGAACCATTAGGAGTAGCACCCACCAAGGC
AAAGAGAAGAGTGGTGCAGAGAGAAAAAAGAGCAGTGGGAATAGGAGCTTTGTTCCTTGGGTTCTTGGGA
GCAGCAGGAAGCACTATGGGCGCAGCGTCAATGACGCTGACGGTACAGGCCAGACAATTATTGTCTGGTA
TAGTGCAGCAGCAGAACAATTTGCTGAGGGCTATTGAGGCGCAACAGCATCTGTTGCAACTCACAGTCTG
GGGCATCAAGCAGCTCCAGGCAAGAATCCTGGCTGTGGAAAGATACCTAAAGGATCAACAGCTCCTGGGG
ATTTGGGGTTGCTCTGGAAAACTCATTTGCACCACTGCTGTGCCTTGGAATGCTAGTTGGAGTAATAAAT
CTCTGGAACAGATTTGGAATCACACGACCTGGATGGAGTGGGACAGAGAAATTAACAATTACACAAGCTT
AATACACTCCTTAATTGAAGAATCGCAAAACCAGCAAGAAAAGAATGAACAAGAATTATTGGAATTAGAT
AAATGGGCAAGTTTGTGGAATTGGTTTAACATAACAAATTGGCTGTGGTATATAAAATTATTCATAATGA
TAGTAGGAGGCTTGGTAGGTTTAAGAATAGTTTTTGCTGTACTTTCTATAGTGAATAGAGTTAGGCAGGG
ATATTCACCATTATCGTTTCAGACCCACCTCCCAACCCCGAGGGGACCCGACAGGCCCGAAGGAATAGAA
GAAGAAGGTGGAGAGAGAGACAGAGACAGATCCATTCGATTAGTGAACGGATCTCGACGGTATCGCCTTT
AAAAGAAAAGGGGGGATTGGGGGGTACAGTGCAGGGGAAAGAATAGTAGACATAATAGCAACAGACATAC
AAACTAAAGAATTACAAAAACAAATTACAAAAATTCAAAATTTTCGGGTTTATTACAGGGACAGCAGAGA
TCCAGTTTATCGATGAGTAATTCATACAAAAGGACTCGCCCCTGCCTTGGGGAATCCCAGGGACCGTCGT
TAAACTCCCACTAACGTAGAACCCAGAGATCGCTGCGTTCCCGCCCCCTCACCCGCCCGCTCTCGTCATC
ACTGAGGTGGAGAAGAGCATGCGTGAGGCTCCGGTGCCCGTCAGTGGGCAGAGCGCACATCGCCCACAGT
CCCCGAGAAGTTGGGGGGAGGGGTCGGCAATTGAACCGGTGCCTAGAGAAGGTGGCGCGGGGTAAACTGG
GAAAGTGATGTCGTGTACTGGCTCCGCCTTTTTCCCGAGGGTGGGGGAGAACCGTATATAAGTGCAGTAG
TCGCCGTGAACGTTCTTTTTCGCAACGGGTTTGCCGCCAGAACACAGGTAAGTGCCGTGTGTGGTTCCCG
CGGGCCTGGCCTCTTTACGGGTTATGGCCCTTGCGTGCCTTGAATTACTTCCACGCCCCTGGCTGCAGTA
CGTGATTCTTGATCCCGAGCTTCGGGTTGGAAGTGGGTGGGAGAGTTCGAGGCCTTGCGCTTAAGGAGCC
CCTTCGCCTCGTGCTTGAGTTGAGGCCTGGCTTGGGCGCTGGGGCCGCCGCGTGCGAATCTGGTGGCACC
TTCGCGCCTGTCTCGCTGCTTTCGATAAGTCTCTAGCCATTTAAAATTTTTGATGACCTGCTGCGACGCT
TTTTTTCTGGCAAGATAGTCTTGTAAATGCGGGCCAAGATCTGCACACTGGTATTTCGGTTTTTGGGGCC
GCGGGCGGCGACGGGGCCCGTGCGTCCCAGCGCACATGTTCGGCGAGGCGGGGCCTGCGAGCGCGGCCAC
CGAGAATCGGACGGGGGTAGTCTCAAGCTGGCCGGCCTGCTCTGGTGCCTGGCCTCGCGCCGCCGTGTAT
CGCCCCGCCCTGGGCGGCAAGGCTGGCCCGGTCGGCACCAGTTGCGTGAGCGGAAAGATGGCCGCTTCCC
GGCCCTGCTGCAGGGAGCTCAAAATGGAGGACGCGGCGCTCGGGAGAGCGGGCGGGTGAGTCACCCACAC
AAAGGAAAAGGGCCTTTCCGTCCTCAGCCGTCGCTTCATGTGACTCCACGGAGTACCGGGCGCCGTCCAG
GCACCTCGATTAGTTCTCGAGCTTTTGGAGTACGTCGTCTTTAGGTTGGGGGGAGGGGTTTTATGCGATG
GAGTTTCCCCACACTGAGTGGGTGGAGACTGAAGTTAGGCCAGCTTGGCACTTGATGTAATTCTCCTTGG
AATTTGCCCTTTTTGAGTTTGGATCTTGGTTCATTCTCAAGCCTCAGACAGTGGTTCAAAGTTTTTTTCT
TCCATTTCAGGTGTCGTGAGGATCTATTTCCGGTGAATTCGCCGCCACCATGAGCGATAACGGCCCCCAA
AACCAACGGAATGCCCCTCGGATAACATTTGGTGGCCCTAGTGATTCCACAGGAAGTAACCAAAACGGAG
AACGGTCTGGAGCCCGCTCTAAACAGAGGCGACCACAGGGATTGCCAAATAACACAGCGTCATGGTTTAC
AGCCCTGACTCAACATGGAAAGGAGGACTTGAAATTTCCACGAGGACAGGGTGTACCAATAAACACAAAC
AGTAGTCCAGACGATCAGATCGGGTATTATAGAAGGGCCACGAGACGCATCAGAGGTGGAGATGGTAAAA
TGAAAGATCTCAGTCCGCGCTGGTACTTTTATTATTTGGGAACCGGCCCAGAAGCGGGCCTCCCATATGG
AGCCAATAAGGACGGGATTATATGGGTGGCTACAGAGGGAGCCCTCAATACGCCAAAAGATCACATCGGA
ACAAGAAACCCTGCTAATAATGCCGCAATCGTGCTGCAGTTGCCTCAGGGGACGACGCTTCCTAAAGGCT
TTTACGCAGAAGGATCGCGCGGCGGCAGCCAAGCATCCTCAAGGTCTAGTTCCAGAAGTCGAAACAGCTC
CAGAAACTCCACACCAGGGTCCAGTAGGGGCACAAGTCCGGCGCGGATGGCGGGCAACGGCGGAGACGCC
GCACTCGCTCTGTTGCTCCTGGACCGGCTCAACCAACTTGAATCCAAGATGAGTGGTAAGGGACAGCAGC
AACAAGGTCAAACCGTAACCAAGAAAAGCGCTGCAGAAGCTTCTAAAAAACCTCGACAAAAACGGACCGC
TACGAAGGCATATAACGTTACTCAAGCCTTCGGGAGACGAGGGCCGGAGCAAACCCAGGGGAATTTTGGA
GATCAGGAGCTCATCCGGCAAGGGACAGATTACAAACATTGGCCTCAAATCGCTCAGTTCGCGCCGTCCG
CAAGTGCTTTTTTCGGAATGTCTCGCATCGGTATGGAAGTAACACCATCCGGGACATGGCTCACTTATAC
CGGCGCCATCAAGCTGGACGACAAAGATCCAAATTTCAAAGATCAGGTGATTCTCTTGAATAAACACATA
GACGCGTATAAGACGTTTCCACCCACCGAACCCAAGAAGGACAAAAAGAAAAAAGCTGATGAAACACAAG
CGTTGCCCCAGCGACAGAAGAAGCAGCAAACCGTCACCCTCCTGCCAGCCGCTGATCTCGATGACTTCTC
CAAGCAACTTCAACAGTCCATGAGCTCAGCCGATTCTACTCAGGCGATGGATTCATTGGAATTCATTGCT
AGCAAACTGGCCCTCGAAGGCGGCGGGGGATGGAGCCATCCACAATTCGAGAAAGGCGGTGGTTCAGGAG
GAGGTAGCGGGGGTGGATCATGGTCACATCCGCAGTTTGAAAAGTAAGGATCCCGCCCCTCTCCCTCCCC
CCCCCCTAACGTTACTGGCCGAAGCCGCTTGGAATAAGGCCGGTGTGCGTTTGTCTATATGTTATTTTCC
ACCATATTGCCGTCTTTTGGCAATGTGAGGGCCCGGAAACCTGGCCCTGTCTTCTTGACGAGCATTCCTA
GGGGTCTTTCCCCTCTCGCCAAAGGAATGCAAGGTCTGTTGAATGTCGTGAAGGAAGCAGTTCCTCTGGA
AGCTTCTTGAAGACAAACAACGTCTGTAGCGACCCTTTGCAGGCAGCGGAACCCCCCACCTGGCGACAGG
TGCCTCTGCGGCCAAAAGCCACGTGTATAAGATACACCTGCAAAGGCGGCACAACCCCAGTGCCACGTTG
TGAGTTGGATAGTTGTGGAAAGAGTCAAATGGCTCTCCTCAAGCGTATTCAACAAGGGGCTGAAGGATGC
CCAGAAGGTACCCCATTGTATGGGATCTGATCTGGGGCCTCGGTGCACATGCTTTACATGTGTTTAGTCG
AGGTTAAAAAAACGTCTAGGCCCCCCGAACCACGGGGACGTGGTTTTCCTTTGAAAAACACGATGATAAG
CTTGCCACAACCCACAAGGAGACGACCTTCCATGACCGAGTACAAGCCCACGGTGCGCCTCGCCACCCGC
GACGACGTCCCCCGGGCCGTACGCACCCTCGCCGCCGCGTTCGCCGACTACCCCGCCACGCGCCACACCG
TCGACCCGGACCGCCACATCGAGCGGGTCACCGAGCTGCAAGAACTCTTCCTCACGCGCGTCGGGCTCGA
CATCGGCAAGGTGTGGGTCGCGGACGACGGCGCCGCGGTGGCGGTCTGGACCACGCCGGAGAGCGTCGAA
GCGGGGGCGGTGTTCGCCGAGATCGGCCCGCGCATGGCCGAGTTGAGCGGTTCCCGGCTGGCCGCGCAGC
AACAGATGGAAGGCCTCCTGGCGCCGCACCGGCCCAAGGAGCCCGCGTGGTTCCTGGCCACCGTCGGCGT
CTCGCCCGACCACCAGGGCAAGGGTCTGGGCAGCGCCGTCGTGCTCCCCGGAGTGGAGGCGGCCGAGCGC
GCCGGGGTGCCCGCCTTCCTGGAGACCTCCGCGCCCCGCAACCTCCCCTTCTACGAGCGGCTCGGCTTCA
CCGTCACCGCCGACGTCGAGGTGCCCGAAGGACCGCGCACCTGGTGCATGACCCGCAAGCCCGGTGCCTA
GACGCGTCTGGAACAATCAACCTCTGGATTACAAAATTTGTGAAAGATTGACTGGTATTCTTAACTATGT
TGCTCCTTTTACGCTATGTGGATACGCTGCTTTAATGCCTTTGTATCATGCTATTGCTTCCCGTATGGCT
TTCATTTTCTCCTCCTTGTATAAATCCTGGTTGCTGTCTCTTTATGAGGAGTTGTGGCCCGTTGTCAGGC
AACGTGGCGTGGTGTGCACTGTGTTTGCTGACGCAACCCCCACTGGTTGGGGCATTGCCACCACCTGTCA
GCTCCTTTCCGGGACTTTCGCTTTCCCCCTCCCTATTGCCACGGCGGAACTCATCGCCGCCTGCCTTGCC
CGCTGCTGGACAGGGGCTCGGCTGTTGGGCACTGACAATTCCGTGGTGTTGTCGGGGAAGCTGACGTCCT
TTCCATGGCTGCTCGCCTGTGTTGCCACCTGGATTCTGCGCGGGACGTCCTTCTGCTACGTCCCTTCGGC
CCTCAATCCAGCGGACCTTCCTTCCCGCGGCCTGCTGCCGGCTCTGCGGCCTCTTCCGCGTCTTCGCCTT
CGCCCTCAGACGAGTCGGATCTCCCTTTGGGCCGCCTCCCCGCCTGGAATTAATTCTGCAGTCGAGACCT
AGAAAAACATGGAGCAATCACAAGTAGCAATACAGCAGCTACCAATGCTGATTGTGCCTGGCTAGAAGCA
CAAGAGGAGGAGGAGGTGGGTTTTCCAGTCACACCTCAGGTACCTTTAAGACCAATGACTTACAAGGCAG
CTGTAGATCTTAGCCACTTTTTAAAAGAAAAGAGGGGACTGGAAGGGCTAATTCACTCCCAACGAAGACA
AGATATCCTTGATCTGTGGATCTACCACACACAAGGCTACTTCCCTGATTAGCAGAACTACACACCAGGG
CCAGGGGTCAGATATCCACTGACCTTTGGATGGTGCTACAAGCTAGTACCAGTTGAGCCAGATAAGGTAG
AAGAGGCCAATAAAGGAGAGAACACCAGCTTGTTACACCCTGTGAGCCTGCATGGGATGGATGACCCGGA
GAGAGAAGTGTTAGAGTGGAGGTTTGACAGCCGCCTAGCATTTCATCACGTGGCCCGAGAGCTGCATCCG
GAGTACTTCAAGAACTGCTGATATCGAGCTTGCTACAAGGGACTTTCCGCTGGGGACTTTCCAGGGAGGC
GTGGCCTGGGCGGGACTGGGGAGTGGCGAGCCCTCAGATCCTGCATATAAGCAGCTGCTTTTTGCCTGTA
CTGGGTCTCTCTGGTTAGACCAGATCTGAGCCTGGGAGCTCTCTGGCTAACTAGGGAACCCACTGCTTAA
GCCTCAATAAAGCTTGCCTTGAGTGCTTCAAGTAGTGTGTGCCCGTCTGTTGTGTGACTCTGGTAACTAG
AGATCCCTCAGACCCTTTTAGTCAGTGTGGAAAATCTCTAGCAGTAGTAGTTCATGTCATCTTATTATTC
AGTATTTATAACTTGCAAAGAAATGAATATCAGAGAGTGAGAGGCCTTGACATTGCTAGCGTTTACCGTC
GACCTCTAGCTAGAGCTTGGCGTAATCATGGTCATAGCTGTTTCCTGTGTGAAATTGTTATCCGCTCACA
ATTCCACACAACATACGAGCCGGAAGCATAAAGTGTAAAGCCTGGGGTGCCTAATGAGTGAGCTAACTCA
CATTAATTGCGTTGCGCTCACTGCCCGCTTTCCAGTCGGGAAACCTGTCGTGCCAGCTGCATTAATGAAT
CGGCCAACGCGCGGGGAGAGGCGGTTTGCGTATTGGGCGCTCTTCCGCTTCCTCGCTCACTGACTCGCTG
CGCTCGGTCGTTCGGCTGCGGCGAGCGGTATCAGCTCACTCAAAGGCGGTAATACGGTTATCCACAGAAT
CAGGGGATAACGCAGGAAAGAACATGTGAGCAAAAGGCCAGCAAAAGGCCAGGAACCGTAAAAAGGCCGC
GTTGCTGGCGTTTTTCCATAGGCTCCGCCCCCCTGACGAGCATCACAAAAATCGACGCTCAAGTCAGAGG
TGGCGAAACCCGACAGGACTATAAAGATACCAGGCGTTTCCCCCTGGAAGCTCCCTCGTGCGCTCTCCTG
TTCCGACCCTGCCGCTTACCGGATACCTGTCCGCCTTTCTCCCTTCGGGAAGCGTGGCGCTTTCTCATAG
CTCACGCTGTAGGTATCTCAGTTCGGTGTAGGTCGTTCGCTCCAAGCTGGGCTGTGTGCACGAACCCCCC
GTTCAGCCCGACCGCTGCGCCTTATCCGGTAACTATCGTCTTGAGTCCAACCCGGTAAGACACGACTTAT
CGCCACTGGCAGCAGCCACTGGTAACAGGATTAGCAGAGCGAGGTATGTAGGCGGTGCTACAGAGTTCTT
GAAGTGGTGGCCTAACTACGGCTACACTAGAAGAACAGTATTTGGTATCTGCGCTCTGCTGAAGCCAGTT
ACCTTCGGAAAAAGAGTTGGTAGCTCTTGATCCGGCAAACAAACCACCGCTGGTAGCGGTGGTTTTTTTG
TTTGCAAGCAGCAGATTACGCGCAGAAAAAAAGGATCTCAAGAAGATCCTTTGATCTTTTCTACGGGGTC
TGACGCTCAGTGGAACGAAAACTCACGTTAAGGGATTTTGGTCATGAGATTATCAAAAAGGATCTTCACC
TAGATCCTTTTAAATTAAAAATGAAGTTTTAAATCAATCTAAAGTATATATGAGTAAACTTGGTCTGACA
GTTACCAATGCTTAATCAGTGAGGCACCTATCTCAGCGATCTGTCTATTTCGTTCATCCATAGTTGCCTG
ACTCCCCGTCGTGTAGATAACTACGATACGGGAGGGCTTACCATCTGGCCCCAGTGCTGCAATGATACCG
CGAGACCCACGCTCACCGGCTCCAGATTTATCAGCAATAAACCAGCCAGCCGGAAGGGCCGAGCGCAGAA
GTGGTCCTGCAACTTTATCCGCCTCCATCCAGTCTATTAATTGTTGCCGGGAAGCTAGAGTAAGTAGTTC
GCCAGTTAATAGTTTGCGCAACGTTGTTGCCATTGCTACAGGCATCGTGGTGTCACGCTCGTCGTTTGGT
ATGGCTTCATTCAGCTCCGGTTCCCAACGATCAAGGCGAGTTACATGATCCCCCATGTTGTGCAAAAAAG
CGGTTAGCTCCTTCGGTCCTCCGATCGTTGTCAGAAGTAAGTTGGCCGCAGTGTTATCACTCATGGTTAT
GGCAGCACTGCATAATTCTCTTACTGTCATGCCATCCGTAAGATGCTTTTCTGTGACTGGTGAGTACTCA
ACCAAGTCATTCTGAGAATAGTGTATGCGGCGACCGAGTTGCTCTTGCCCGGCGTCAATACGGGATAATA
CCGCGCCACATAGCAGAACTTTAAAAGTGCTCATCATTGGAAAACGTTCTTCGGGGCGAAAACTCTCAAG
GATCTTACCGCTGTTGAGATCCAGTTCGATGTAACCCACTCGTGCACCCAACTGATCTTCAGCATCTTTT
ACTTTCACCAGCGTTTCTGGGTGAGCAAAAACAGGAAGGCAAAATGCCGCAAAAAAGGGAATAAGGGCGA
CACGGAAATGTTGAATACTCATACTCTTCCTTTTTCAATATTATTGAAGCATTTATCAGGGTTATTGTCT
CATGAGCGGATACATATTTGAATGTATTTAGAAAAATAAACAAATAGGGGTTCCGCGCACATTTCCCCGA
AAAGTGCCACCTGACGTCGACGGATCGGGAGATCAACTTGTTTATTGCAGCTTATAATGGTTACAAATAA
AGCAATAGCATCACAAATTTCACAAATAAAGCATTTTTTTCACTGCATTCTAGTTGTGGTTTGTCCAAAC
TCATCAATGTATCTTATCATGTCTGGATCAACTGGATAACTCAAGCTAACCAAAATCATCCCAAACTTCC
CACCCCATACCCTATTACCACTGCCAATTACCTGTGGTTTCATTTACTCTAAACCTGTGATTCCTCTGAA
TTATTTTCATTTTAAAGAAATTGTATTTTTTAAATATGTACTACAAACTTAGTAGT
Features (pLannotate 1.2.2; 24 found; start..end, strand, type, name):
    377..634     +  LTR            5' LTR (truncated): truncated 5' long terminal repeat (LTR) from HIV-1
    681..806     +  misc_feature   HIV-1 Ψ: packaging signal of human immunodeficiency virus type 1
    790..1128    +  CDS            HIV-1 gag (fragment): gag protein from human immunodeficiency virus 1; gag
   1303..1536    +  misc_feature   RRE: The Rev response element (RRE) of HIV-1 allows for Rev-dependent mRNA export from the nucleus to the cytoplasm.
   1913..2013    +  CDS            Rev (fragment): human immunodeficiency virus 1 (HIV-1) Rev protein; rev; enhances nuclear export of unspliced and incompletely spliced viral mRNAs
   2028..2143    +  misc_feature   cPPT/CTS: central polypurine tract and central termination sequence of HIV-1 (lacking the first T)
   2356..2567    +  promoter       EF-1α core promoter: core promoter for human elongation factor EF-1α
   2568..2681    +  intron         EF-1α intron A (fragment): intron upstream of the start codon of human EF-1α
   3307..3510    +  intron         EF-1α intron A: truncated intron upstream of the start codon of human EF-1α
   3550..4806    +  CDS            N: NCAP_SARS2 - Experimental evidence at protein level: Swiss-Prot protein existence level 1. Packages the positive strand viral genome RNA into a helical ribonucleocapsid (RNP) and plays a fundamental role during virion assembly through its interactions with the viral genome and membrane protein M. Plays an important role in enhancing the efficiency of subgenomic viral RNA transcription as well as viral replication (By similarity). May modulate transforming growth factor-beta signaling by binding host smad3 (By similarity). From Severe acute respiratory syndrome coronavirus 2 (2019-nCoV) (SARS-C
   5067..5529    +  misc_feature   IRES: internal ribosome entry site (IRES) of the encephalomyocarditis virus (EMCV)
   5562..6159    +  CDS            PuroR (fragment): puromycin N-acetyltransferase; pac from Streptomyces alboniger; confers resistance to puromycin
   6175..6763    +  misc_feature   WPRE: woodchuck hepatitis virus posttranscriptional regulatory element
   6780..7298    +  CDS            nef (fragment): NEF_HV1BR - Experimental evidence at protein level: Swiss-Prot protein existence level 1. Extracellular Nef protein targets CD4(+) T-lymphocytes for apoptosis by interacting with CXCR4 surface receptors (PubMed:14990729). From Human immunodeficiency virus type 1 group M subtype B (isolate BRU/LAI) (HIV-1).
   7346..7603    +  LTR            5' LTR (truncated): truncated 5' long terminal repeat (LTR) from HIV-1
   7755..7771    -  protein_bind   lac operator: The lac repressor binds to the lac operator to inhibit transcription in E. coli. This inhibition can be relieved by adding lactose or isopropyl-β-D-thiogalactopyranoside (IPTG). lac repressor encoded by lacI
   7779..7809    -  promoter       lac promoter: promoter for the E. coli lac operon
   7824..7845    -  protein_bind   CAP binding site: CAP binding activates transcription in the presence of cAMP. E. coli catabolite activator protein
   7858..7950    -  CDS            lacI (fragment): lac repressor; lacI; The lac repressor binds to the lac operator to inhibit transcription in E. coli. This inhibition can be relieved by adding lactose or isopropyl-β-D-thiogalactopyranoside (IPTG).
   8133..8721    -  rep_origin     ori: high-copy-number ColE1/pMB1/pBR322/pUC origin of replication
   8892..9752    -  CDS            AmpR: β-lactamase; bla; confers resistance to ampicillin, carbenicillin, and related antibiotics
   9753..9857    -  promoter       AmpR promoter: bla
   9905..10039   +  polyA_signal   SV40 poly(A) signal: SV40 polyadenylation signal
  10206..329     +  CDS            nef (fragment) (across the origin): NEF_HV1BR - Experimental evidence at protein level: Swiss-Prot protein existence level 1. Extracellular Nef protein targets CD4(+) T-lymphocytes for apoptosis by interacting with CXCR4 surface receptors (PubMed:14990729). From Human immunodeficiency virus type 1 group M subtype B (isolate BRU/LAI) (HIV-1).
