[The description below was written by a language model from this plasmid's Addgene catalogue record and pLannotate feature annotations shown in this document.]
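Description:
pLVX-EF1alpha-nCoV2019-N-YBBR-2xStrep-IRES-Puro is a 10.2 kb HIV-1-based lentiviral transfer and mammalian expression plasmid built on the pLVX backbone. It is maintained in E. coli through a high-copy ColE1/pUC-type origin and an ampicillin resistance (β-lactamase) gene. The viral portion carries the usual cis-acting elements for packaging and transduction: LTR sequences at both ends (each preceded by nef-overlapping sequence in the annotation), the Ψ packaging signal with an adjoining gag fragment, the Rev response element for Rev-dependent nuclear export of the genomic RNA, and the cPPT/CTS, which promotes nuclear import of the reverse-transcribed genome. No intact viral protein genes are annotated, so packaging functions would have to be supplied in trans.

Between the LTRs, the human EF-1α promoter with portions of its first intron drives a bicistronic transcript. The first cistron encodes the SARS-CoV-2 nucleocapsid (N) protein, which the record describes as fused at its C terminus to a YBBR tag, a short peptide substrate for Sfp phosphopantetheinyl transferase that allows site-specific enzymatic labelling, and to Strep-tag II (two copies, going by the plasmid name) for affinity purification on Strep-Tactin resin. These tags are not annotated separately in the feature table but would lie in the gap between the N coding sequence and the EMCV IRES. The IRES directs translation of puromycin N-acetyltransferase from the same mRNA, linking drug selection to N expression, and a downstream WPRE enhances transcript stability and expression. The construct serves to express tagged N protein in mammalian cells, and the associated study concerns condensate formation by N with viral genomic RNA.
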