Addgene plasmid #185450: pLVX-EF1alpha-nCoV2019-N-YBBR-2xStrep-IRES-Puro
Purpose: Expresses SARS-CoV-2 nucleocapsid protein with a c-terminal YBBR and Strep tag in mammalian cells
Depositing lab: Ahmet Yildiz. Depositing organization: University of California, Berkeley. Publication: SARS-CoV-2 nucleocapsid protein forms condensates with viral genomic RNA. Jack A, Ferro LS, Trnka MJ, Wehri E, Nadgir A, Nguyenla X, Fox D, Costa K, Stanley S, Schaletzky J, Yildiz A. PLoS Biol. 2021 Oct 11;19(10):e3001425. doi: 10.1371/journal.pbio.3001425. eCollection 2021 Oct. PubMed 34634033.
Backbone
  Vector backbone: pLVX
  Backbone size w/o insert (bp): 8948
  Total vector size (bp): 10206
  Vector type: Mammalian Expression, Lentiviral
  Selectable markers: Puromycin
Growth in bacteria
  Bacterial resistance: Ampicillin, 100 μg/mL
  Growth temperature: 37°C
  Growth strain: NEB Stable
  Copy number: Unknown
Gene/Insert
  Gene/Insert name: Nucleocapsid
  Species: SARS-CoV-2
  Entrez Gene: N (a.k.a. GU280_gp10)
  Promoter: EF1alpha
  Tag / fusion protein: Strep-Tag II (C terminal on insert); YBBR (C terminal on insert)
  Cloning method: Gibson Cloning
  Sequencing primers: 5′ GCCAGCTTGGCACTTGATG; 3′ AAT AAC ATA TAG ACA AAC GC
Terms and licenses: Academic/Nonprofit Terms; Industry Terms: Not Available to Industry
How to cite: pLVX-EF1alpha-nCoV2019-N-YBBR-2xStrep-IRES-Puro was a gift from Ahmet Yildiz (Addgene plasmid # 185450 ; http://n2t.net/addgene:185450 ; RRID:Addgene_185450)
